Addgene plasmid #22538: Flag-HA-ATXN3
Depositing lab: Wade Harper. Depositing organization: Harvard Medical School. Publication: Defining the human deubiquitinating enzyme interaction landscape. Sowa ME, Bennett EJ, Gygi SP, Harper JW. Cell. 2009 Jul 23. 138(2):389-403. 10.1016/j.cell.2009.04.042 PubMed 19615732.
Backbone
  Vector backbone: pDEST_LTR_N_FLAG_HA_IRES_puro
  Backbone manufacturer: Harper_Lab
  Backbone size w/o insert (bp): 6521
  Vector type: Mammalian Expression, Retroviral
  Selectable markers: Puromycin
Growth in bacteria
  Bacterial resistance: Ampicillin, 100 μg/mL
  Growth temperature: 37°C
  Growth strain: DH5alpha
  Copy number: High Copy
Gene/Insert
  Gene/Insert name: ATXN3 (alt names: ataxin 3; AT3, ATX3, JOS, MJD, MJD1, SCA3)
  Species: H. sapiens (human)
  Mutation: None
  GenBank ID: BC033711.1
  Entrez Gene: ATXN3 (a.k.a. AT3, ATX3, JOS, MJD, MJD1, SCA3)
  Tag / fusion protein: HA (N terminal on backbone); FLAG (N terminal on backbone)
  Cloning method: Gateway Cloning; 5′ cloning site GATEWAY_LR (unknown if destroyed); 3′ cloning site GATEWAY_LR (unknown if destroyed)
  Sequencing primers: 5′ CAGCCCTCACTCCTTCTCTAGG; 3′ CAAGCGGCTTCGGCCAGTAAC
Resource information
  A portion of this plasmid was derived from a plasmid made by: Marc_Vidal_Orfeome_collection
Terms and licenses: Academic/Nonprofit Terms; Industry Terms: Not Available to Industry
How to cite: Flag-HA-ATXN3 was a gift from Wade Harper (Addgene plasmid # 22538 ; http://n2t.net/addgene:22538 ; RRID:Addgene_22538)
