[The description below was written by a language model from this plasmid's Addgene catalogue record and pLannotate feature annotations shown in this document.]
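Description:
Flag-HA-ATXN3 is a retroviral mammalian expression plasmid built on the Gateway destination backbone pDEST_LTR_N_FLAG_HA_IRES_puro. It carries the unmutated human ATXN3 (ataxin 3) open reading frame, which was derived in part from an ORFeome collection clone. In bacteria it is maintained as a high-copy plasmid through a ColE1/pUC-type origin and selected with ampicillin via the β-lactamase gene. The feature table, which covers the full 7,541 nt sequenced plasmid, also shows small remnants of lacI, lacZα, tetracycline resistance, rop, bom and env sequences. These appear to be nonfunctional leftovers from earlier cloning steps in the backbone.

The proviral cassette is flanked by murine embryonic stem cell virus 5′ and 3′ LTRs and contains the MESV Ψ packaging signal plus a truncated gag segment. Together these allow the transcript to be packaged into retroviral particles when viral proteins are supplied in trans. No separate internal promoter is annotated, so expression is presumably driven from the 5′ LTR, as the backbone name suggests. Downstream of the packaging region lie FLAG and HA epitope sequences, then the ATXN3 coding sequence bracketed by attB1 and attB2 sites left by the Gateway LR reaction. This arrangement yields ataxin 3 with a tandem N-terminal FLAG-HA tag. An EMCV IRES follows and directs translation of puromycin N-acetyltransferase from the same transcript, which links puromycin resistance to expression of the tagged protein.

ATXN3 encodes a deubiquitinating enzyme that trims long polyubiquitin chains. The construct was made as part of a survey of human deubiquitinating enzyme interaction partners. It is suited to generating stably transduced, puromycin-selected cell lines for detection or affinity purification of ataxin 3 complexes through the FLAG and HA tags.
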