Features (pLannotate 1.2.2; 23 found; start..end, strand, type, name):
      2..94      +  CDS            lacI (fragment): lac repressor; lacI; The lac repressor binds to the lac operator to inhibit transcription in E. coli. This inhibition can be relieved by adding lactose or isopropyl-β-D-thiogalactopyranoside (IPTG).
    107..128     +  protein_bind   CAP binding site: CAP binding activates transcription in the presence of cAMP. E. coli catabolite activator protein
    143..173     +  promoter       lac promoter: promoter for the E. coli lac operon
    181..197     +  protein_bind   lac operator: The lac repressor binds to the lac operator to inhibit transcription in E. coli. This inhibition can be relieved by adding lactose or isopropyl-β-D-thiogalactopyranoside (IPTG). lac repressor encoded by lacI
    359..873     -  LTR            3' LTR: 3' long terminal repeat from murine embryonic stem cell virus
    949..1548    -  CDS            PuroR: puromycin N-acetyltransferase; pac from Streptomyces alboniger; confers resistance to puromycin
   1562..2024    -  misc_feature   IRES: internal ribosome entry site (IRES) of the encephalomyocarditis virus (EMCV)
   2142..2166    +  protein_bind   attB2: mutant version of attB; recombination site for the Gateway® BP reaction BP Clonase™
   2171..3280    -  CDS            ATXN3: ATX3_HUMAN - Also known as ATX3, MJD, MJD1, SCA3. Experimental evidence at protein level: Swiss-Prot protein existence level 1. Deubiquitinating enzyme involved in protein homeostasis maintenance, transcription, cytoskeleton regulation, myogenesis and degradation of misfolded chaperone substrates (PubMed:12297501, PubMed:17696782, PubMed:23625928, PubMed:28445460, PubMed:16118278). Binds long polyubiquitin chains and trims them, while it has weak or no activity against chains of 4 or less ubiquitins (PubMed:17696782). Involved in degradation of misfolded chaperone substrates via its interactio
   3286..3303    -  protein_bind   attB1 (fragment): mutant version of attB; core recombination site for the Gateway® BP reaction BP Clonase™
   3320..3346    -  CDS            3xHA (fragment): three tandem HA epitope tags
   3359..3379    -  CDS            FLAG (fragment): FLAG® epitope tag, followed by an enterokinase cleavage site
   3404..3820    -  CDS            gag (truncated): truncated Moloney murine leukemia virus (MMLV) gag gene lacking the start codon
   3887..4228    -  misc_feature   MESV Ψ: packaging signal of murine embryonic stem cell virus
   4292..4808    -  LTR            5' LTR: 5' long terminal repeat from murine embryonic stem cell virus
   4850..4948    -  CDS            env (fragment): murine leukemia virus gPr80 envelope polyprotein precursor; env; proteolytically cleaved into gp70SU and p15TM subunits
   4949..5150    +  CDS            TcR (fragment): tetracycline efflux protein; tet; confers resistance to tetracycline
   5150..5299    +  CDS            lacZα (fragment): LacZα fragment of β-galactosidase; lacZ fragment
   5305..5404    -  misc_feature   bom (fragment): basis of mobility region from pBR322
   5506..5541    -  CDS            rop (fragment): Rop protein, which maintains plasmids at low copy number; rop
   5636..5740    +  promoter       AmpR promoter: bla
   5741..6601    +  CDS            AmpR: β-lactamase; bla; confers resistance to ampicillin, carbenicillin, and related antibiotics
   6772..7360    +  rep_origin     ori: high-copy-number ColE1/pMB1/pBR322/pUC origin of replication
>Addgene plasmid #22538 | Flag-HA-ATXN3 | addgene full sequence | sequence record 132788 | Addgene NGS Result
AGCGCCCAATACGCAAACCGCCTCTCCCCGCGCGTTGGCCGATTCATTAATGCAGCTGGCACGACAGGTT
TCCCGACTGGAAAGCGGGCAGTGAGCGCAACGCAATTAATGTGAGTTAGCTCACTCATTAGGCACCCCAG
GCTTTACACTTTATGCTTCCGGCTCGTATGTTGTGTGGAATTGTGAGCGGATAACAATTTCACAATTCTC
CCCAGCTCTTTCTGCGCTGTCCATAATGAACTATTTCAGGAGTATTGGAGTATGTGGATTCAAAACAGTG
GCTAATTGAGTCAGGATTACTTAATATTCGACTCCTACCCTCAGAATGTTGTTCTCCAACTTCAAGAAAC
TGTTACCCATGAAAGACCCCCGCTGACGGGTAGTCAATCACTCAGAGGAGACCCTCCCAAGGAACAGCGA
GACCACAAGTCGGATGCAACTGCAAGAGGGTTTATTGGATACACGGGTACCCGGGCGACGCAGTCTATCG
GAGGACTGGCGCGCCGAGTGAGGGGTTGTGGGCTCTTTTATTGAGCTCGGGGAGCAGAAGCGCGCGAACA
GAAGCGAGAAGCGAACTGATTGGTTAGTTCAAATAAGGCACAGGGTCATTTCAGGTCCTTGGGGCACCCT
GGAAACATCTGATGGTTCTCTAGAAACTGCTGAGGGCGGGACCGCATCTGGGGACCATCTGTTCTTGGCC
CTGAGCCGGGGCAGGAACTGCTTACCACAGATATCCTGTTTGGCCCATATTCTGCTGTCTCTCTGTTCCT
AACCTTGATCTGAACTTCTCTATTCTCAGTTATGTATTTTCCATGCCTTGCAAAATGGCGTTACTTAAGC
TAGCTTGCCAAACCTACAGGTGGGGTCTTTCATTCCCCCCTTTTTCTGGAGACTAAATAAAATCTTTTAT
TTTATCGATAAGCTTGGCTGCAGGTCGACATCGATGCATCAGGCACCGGGCTTGCGGGTCATGCACCAGG
TGCGCGGTCCTTCGGGCACCTCGACGTCGGCGGTGACGGTGAAGCCGAGCCGCTCGTAGAAGGGGAGGTT
GCGGGGCGCGGAGGTCTCCAGGAAGGCGGGCACCCCGGCGCGCTCGGCCGCCTCCACTCCGGGGAGCACG
ACGGCGCTGCCCAGACCCTTGCCCTGGTGGTCGGGCGAGACGCCGACGGTGGCCAGGAACCACGCGGGCT
CCTTGGGCCGGTGCGGCGCCAGGAGGCCTTCCATCTGTTGCTGCGCGGCCAGCCGGGAACCGCTCAACTC
GGCCATGCGCGGGCCGATCTCGGCGAACACCGCCCCCGCTTCGACGCTCTCCGGCGTGGTCCAGACCGCC
ACCGCGGCGCCGTCGTCCGCGACCCACACCTTGCCGATGTCGAGCCCGACGCGCGTGAGGAAGAGTTCTT
GCAGCTCGGTGACCCGCTCGATGTGGCGGTCCGGATCGACGGTGTGGCGCGTGGCGGGGTAGTCGGCGAA
CGCGGCGGCGAGGGTGCGTACGGCCCTGGGGACGTCGTCGCGGGTGGCGAGGCGCACCGTGGGCTTGTAC
TCGGTCATGGTTGTGGCCATATTATCATCGTGTTTTTCAAAGGAAAACCACGTCCCCGTGGTTCGGGGGG
CCTAGACGTTTTTTTAACCTCGACTAAACACATGTAAAGCATGTGCACCGAGGCCCCAGATCAGATCCCA
TACAATGGGGTACCTTCTGGGCATCCTTCAGCCCCTTGTTGAATACGCTTGAGGAGAGCCATTTGACTCT
TTCCACAACTATCCAACTCACAACGTGGCACTGGGGTTGTGCCGCCTTTGCAGGTGTATCTTATACACGT
GGCTTTTGGCCGCAGAGGCACCTGTCGCCAGGTGGGGGGTTCCGCTGCCTGCAAAGGGTCGCTACAGACG
TTGTTTGTCTTCAAGAAGCTTCCAGAGGAACTGCTTCCTTCACGACATTCAACAGACCTTGCATTCCTTT
GGCGAGAGGGGAAAGACCCCTAGGAATGCTCGTCAAGAAGACAGGGCCAGGTTTCCGGGCCCTCACATTG
CCAAAAGACGGCAATATGGTGGAAAATAACATATAGACAAACGCACACCGGCCTTATTCCAAGCGGCTTC
GGCCAGTAACGTTAGGGGGGGGGGGCGGAATTCGTTATCGAACCACTTTGTACAAGAAAGTTGGGTATTA
TTTTTTTCCTTCTGTTTTCAAATCATTTCTGACAGTTTCTAAAGACATGGTCACAGCTGCCTGAAGCATG
TCTTCTTCACTCATAGCATCACCTAGATCACTCCCAAGTGCTCCTGAACTGGTGGCTGGCCTTTCACATG
GATGTGAACTCTGTCCTGATAGGTCCCCCTGCTGCTGCTGCTGCTGCTGCTGCTGCTGCTGCTGCTGCTG
CTGCTGCTGTTGCTGCTTTTGCTGCTGTTTTTCAAAGTAGGCTTCTCGTCTCTTCCGAAGCTCTTCTGAA
GTAAGATTTGTACCTGATGTCTGTGTCATATCTTGAGATATGTTTCTGGAACTACCTTGCATACTTAGCT
GAATAGCCCTGCGGAGATCTGCTTCCTCATCTTCCATGTCAATTTCTTGGCGACTTAGTGCCAGAGCCCT
CTGCAAATCCTCCTCATCTTCGTCTAACATTCCTGAGCCATCATTTGCTTCTAACACTCGTTCCAGGTCT
GTTTTATGGACTCTTTGCTCTTTTAGTTGTGCTAATTCTTCTCCAATAAGTTTTGGTCGATGCATCTGTT
GGACCCTAATCATCTGCAGGAGTTGGTCAGCTTCGCAATCTGGCAGATCACCCTTAACGACAAATATAGA
ATAACCTTCCTGTTGTAATTGAGCCAAGAAAAGTGCAAGATATGTATCTGATATTAATTCTGGACCCGTC
AAGAGAGAATTCAAGTTAAACCACTGTTTTCCTAATTTTCTAACTGTAAACCAGTGTTCCTTATAATTGC
ATATAAATGATCTTTCATTTATAGGATCGATCCTGAGCCTCTGATACTCTGGACTGTTGAACAGGATTAG
TTCTAAACCCCAAACTTTCAAGGCATTGCTTATAACCTGAATAGAGAAAAAACCACTGTCATCCATATTT
CCAGAAGGCTGCTGTAAAAACGTGCGATAATCTTCACTAGTAACTCCTCCTTCTGCCATTCTCATCCTCT
CCTCCTCATCCAGCTGATGTGCAATTGAGGATAATTCCACGGGGCTAAAATATTCTCCTTGCAATAAGTT
ATTCAGGCAATGTTGAGCACAAAGTGAGCCTTCTTGTTTCTCGTGGAAGATGGACTCCATGCCAACTTTT
TTGTACAAACTTGTTTGATAACCTCGAGCAGCGTAATCTGGAACATCGTATGGGTATCCTCCATCGAGCT
TGTCATCGTCATCCTTGTAGTCCATGGTGGCAGATCTAATTCCGGCGCCTAGAGAAGGAGTGAGGGCTGG
ATAAAGGGAGGATCGAGGCGGGGTCGAACGAGGAGGTTCAAGGGGGAGAGACGGGGCGGATGGAGGAAGA
GGAGGCGGAGGCTTAGGGTGTACAAAGGGCTTGACCCAGGGAGGGGGGTCAAAAGCCAAGGCTTCCCAGG
TCACGATGTAGGGGACCTGGTCTGGGTGTCCATGCGGGCCAGGTGAAAAGACCTTGATCTTAACCTGGGT
GATGAGGTCTCGGTTAAAGGTGCCGTCTCGCGGCCATCCGACGTTAAAGGTTGGCCATTCTGCAGAGCAG
AAGGTAACCCAACGTCTCTTCTTGACATCTACCGACTGGTTGTGAGCGATCCGCTCGACATCTTTCCAGT
GACCTAAGGTCAAACTTAAGGGAGTGGTAACAGTCTGGCCCTAATTTTCAGACAAATACAGAAACACAGT
CAGACAGAGACAACACAGAACGATGCTGCAGCGCTGCAGCAGACAAGACGCGCGGCTTCGGTTCCAAACC
GAAAGCAAAAATTCAGACGGAGGCGGGAACTGTTTTAGGTTCTCGTCTCCTACCAGAACCACATATCCTG
ACGGGGTCGGATTCCACATCGACTCCCTTCCTCAGGTCGGGCCACAAAAACGGCCCCCAAAGTCCCTGGG
ACGTCTCCCAGGGTTGCGGCCGGGTGTTCAGAACTCGTCAGTTCCACCACGGGTCCGCCAGATACAGAGC
TAGTTAGCTAACTAGTACAGACGCAGGCGCAAACATTAGATGCCGGCACAAACACGCACAAAGACAGAGA
CAGACACGAAACGACCGCTGGCCAGCTTACCTCCCGGCGGGGGGGTCGGTGGTCCCTGGGCAGGGGTCTC
CAAATCTCGGTGGAACCTCCAAATGAAAGACCCCCGAGGTGGGCAGTCAATCAATCTGAGGAGACCCTCC
CAAGGATCAGCGAGTCCACGATTCGGATGCAAACAGCAAGAGGCTTTATTGGGAATACGGGTACCCGGGC
GACGCAGTCTATCGGAGGACTGGCGCGCCGAGTGAGGGGTTGTGGGCTCTTTTATTGAGCTCGGGGAGCA
GAAGCGCGCGAACAGAAGCGAGAAGCGAACTGATTGGTTAGTTCAAATAAGGCACAGGGTCATTTCAGGT
CCTTGGGGCACCCTGGAAACATCTGATGGTTCTCTAGAAACTGCTGAGGGCGGGACCGCATCTGGGGACC
ATCTGTTCTTGGCCCTGAGCCGGGGCAGGAACTGCTTACCACAGATATCCTGTTTGGCCCATATTCTGCT
GTCTCTCTGTTCCTAACCTTGATCTGAACTTCTCTATTCTCAGTTATGTATTTTCCATGCCTTGCAAAAT
GGCGTTACTTAAGCTAGCTTGCCAAACCTACAGGTGGGGTCTTTCATTCCCCCCTTTTTCTGGAGACTAA
ATAAAATCTTTTATTTTATCTATGGCTCGTACTCTATAGGCTTCAGCTGGTGATATTGTTGAGTCAAAAC
TAGAGCCTGGACCACTGATATCCTGTCTTTAACAAATTGGACTAATCGCCTCTACGCCGGACGCATCGTG
GCCGGCATCACCGGCGCCACAGGTGCGGTTGCTGGCGCCTATATCGCCGACATCACCGATGGGGAAGATC
GGGCTCGCCACTTCGGGCTCATGAGCGCTTGTTTCGGCGTGGGTATGGTGGCAGGCCCCGTGGCCGGGGG
ACTGTTGGGCGCCATCTCCTTGCATGCACCATTCCTTGCGCCGTCGTTTTACAACGTCGTGACTGGGAAA
ACCCTGGCGTTACCCAACTTAATCGCCTTGCAGCACATCCCCCTTTCGCCAGCTGGCGTAATAGCGAAGA
GGCCCGCACCGATCGCCCTTCCCAACAGTTGCGCAGCCTGAATGGCGAATGGCGCCTGATGCGGTATTTT
CTCCTTACGCATCTGTGCGGTATTTCACACCGCATATGGTGCACTCTCAGTACAATCTGCTCTGATGCCG
CATAGTTAAGCCAGCCCCGACACCCGCCAACACCCGCTGACGCGCCCTGACGGGCTTGTCTGCTCCCGGC
ATCCGCTTACAGACAAGCTGTGACCGTCTCCGGGAGCTGCATGTGTCAGAGGTTTTCACCGTCATCACCG
AAACGCGCGAGACGAAAGGGCCTCGTGATACGCCTATTTTTATAGGTTAATGTCATGATAATAATGGTTT
CTTAGACGTCAGGTGGCACTTTTCGGGGAAATGTGCGCGGAACCCCTATTTGTTTATTTTTCTAAATACA
TTCAAATATGTATCCGCTCATGAGACAATAACCCTGATAAATGCTTCAATAATATTGAAAAAGGAAGAGT
ATGAGTATTCAACATTTCCGTGTCGCCCTTATTCCCTTTTTTGCGGCATTTTGCCTTCCTGTTTTTGCTC
ACCCAGAAACGCTGGTGAAAGTAAAAGATGCTGAAGATCAGTTGGGTGCACGAGTGGGTTACATCGAACT
GGATCTCAACAGCGGTAAGATCCTTGAGAGTTTTCGCCCCGAAGAACGTTTTCCAATGATGAGCACTTTT
AAAGTTCTGCTATGTGGCGCGGTATTATCCCGTATTGACGCCGGGCAAGAGCAACTCGGTCGCCGCATAC
ACTATTCTCAGAATGACTTGGTTGAGTACTCACCAGTCACAGAAAAGCATCTTACGGATGGCATGACAGT
AAGAGAATTATGCAGTGCTGCCATAACCATGAGTGATAACACTGCGGCCAACTTACTTCTGACAACGATC
GGAGGACCGAAGGAGCTAACCGCTTTTTTGCACAACATGGGGGATCATGTAACTCGCCTTGATCGTTGGG
AACCGGAGCTGAATGAAGCCATACCAAACGACGAGCGTGACACCACGATGCCTGTAGCAATGGCAACAAC
GTTGCGCAAACTATTAACTGGCGAACTACTTACTCTAGCTTCCCGGCAACAATTAATAGACTGGATGGAG
GCGGATAAAGTTGCAGGACCACTTCTGCGCTCGGCCCTTCCGGCTGGCTGGTTTATTGCTGATAAATCTG
GAGCCGGTGAGCGTGGGTCTCGCGGTATCATTGCAGCACTGGGGCCAGATGGTAAGCCCTCCCGTATCGT
AGTTATCTACACGACGGGGAGTCAGGCAACTATGGATGAACGAAATAGACAGATCGCTGAGATAGGTGCC
TCACTGATTAAGCATTGGTAACTGTCAGACCAAGTTTACTCATATATACTTTAGATTGATTTAAAACTTC
ATTTTTAATTTAAAAGGATCTAGGTGAAGATCCTTTTTGATAATCTCATGACCAAAATCCCTTAACGTGA
GTTTTCGTTCCACTGAGCGTCAGACCCCGTAGAAAAGATCAAAGGATCTTCTTGAGATCCTTTTTTTCTG
CGCGTAATCTGCTGCTTGCAAACAAAAAAACCACCGCTACCAGCGGTGGTTTGTTTGCCGGATCAAGAGC
TACCAACTCTTTTTCCGAAGGTAACTGGCTTCAGCAGAGCGCAGATACCAAATACTGTTCTTCTAGTGTA
GCCGTAGTTAGGCCACCACTTCAAGAACTCTGTAGCACCGCCTACATACCTCGCTCTGCTAATCCTGTTA
CCAGTGGCTGCTGCCAGTGGCGATAAGTCGTGTCTTACCGGGTTGGACTCAAGACGATAGTTACCGGATA
AGGCGCAGCGGTCGGGCTGAACGGGGGGTTCGTGCACACAGCCCAGCTTGGAGCGAACGACCTACACCGA
ACTGAGATACCTACAGCGTGAGCTATGAGAAAGCGCCACGCTTCCCGAAGGGAGAAAGGCGGACAGGTAT
CCGGTAAGCGGCAGGGTCGGAACAGGAGAGCGCACGAGGGAGCTTCCAGGGGGAAACGCCTGGTATCTTT
ATAGTCCTGTCGGGTTTCGCCACCTCTGACTTGAGCGTCGATTTTTGTGATGCTCGTCAGGGGGGCGGAG
CCTATGGAAAAACGCCAGCAACGCGGCCTTTTTACGGTTCCTGGCCTTTTGCTGGCCTTTTGCTCACATG
TTCTTTCCTGCGTTATCCCCTGATTCTGTGGATAACCGTATTACCGCCTTTGAGTGAGCTGATACCGCTC
GCCGCAGCCGAACGACCGAGCGCAGCGAGTCAGTGAGCGAGGAAGCGGAAG
