>Addgene plasmid #22538 | Flag-HA-ATXN3 | addgene partial sequence | sequence record 28338 | 22538 with Harper-mscv (CAGCCCTCACTCCTTCTCTAGG)
GGACTACAAGGATGACGATGACAAGCTCGATGGAGGATACCCATACGATGTTCCAGATTACGCTGCTCGA
GGTTATCAAACAAGTTTGTACAAAAAAGTTGGCATGGAGTCCATCTTCCACGAGAAACAAGAAGGCTCAC
TTTGTGCTCAACATTGCCTGAATAACTTATTGCAAGGAGAATATTTTAGCCCCGTGGAATTATCCTCAAT
TGCACATCAGCTGGATGAGGAGGAGAGGATGAGAATGGCAGAAGGAGGAGTTACTAGTGAAGATTATCGC
ACGTTTTTACAGCAGCCTTCTGGAAATATGGATGACAGTGGTTTTTTCTCTATTCAGGTTATAAGCAATG
CCTTGAAAGTTTGGGGTTTAGAACTAATCCTGTTCAACAGTCCAGAGTATCAGAGGCTCAGGATCGATCC
TATAAATGAAAGATCATTTATATGCAATTATAAGGAACACTGGTTTACAGTTAGAAAATTAGGAAAACAG
TGGTTTAACTTGAATTCTCTCTTGACGGGTCCAGAATTAATATCAGATACATATCTTGCACTTTTCTTGG
CTCAATTACAACAGGAAGGTTATTCTATATTTGTCGTTAAGGGTGATCTGCCAGATTGCGAAGCTGACCA
ACTCCTGCAGATGATTAGGGTCCAACAGATGCATCGACCAAAACTTATTGGAGAAGAATTAGCACAACTA
AAAGAGCNAAGAGTCCATAAAACAGACCTGGAACGAGTGTTAGAAGCAAATGATGGCTC
